Addgene plasmid #105266: YIplac211-MUP1-iYFP
Purpose: Plasmid for pop-in/pop-out replacement of Mup1 with Mup1-iYFP.
Depositing lab: Benjamin Glick. Depositing organization: University of Chicago. Publication: Budding Yeast Has a Minimal Endomembrane System. Day KJ, Casler JC, Glick BS. Dev Cell. 2018 Jan 8;44(1):56-72.e4. doi: 10.1016/j.devcel.2017.12.014. Epub 2018 Jan 8. PubMed 29316441.
Backbone
  Vector backbone: YIplac211
  Backbone size w/o insert (bp): 3797
  Total vector size (bp): 5651
  Vector type: Yeast Expression
  Selectable markers: URA3
Growth in bacteria
  Bacterial resistance: Ampicillin, 100 μg/mL
  Growth temperature: 37°C
  Growth strain: DH5alpha
  Copy number: Unknown
Gene/Insert
  Gene/Insert name: Mup1 portion
  Species: S. cerevisiae (budding yeast)
  Entrez Gene: MUP1 (a.k.a. YGR055W)
  Tag / fusion protein: iYFP (C terminal on insert)
  Cloning method: Restriction Enzyme; 5′ cloning site SbfI (not destroyed); 3′ cloning site SacI (not destroyed)
  Sequencing primers: 5′ M13 REVERSE; 3′ M13 FORWARD
Terms and licenses: Academic/Nonprofit Terms; Industry Terms: Not Available to Industry
How to cite: YIplac211-MUP1-iYFP was a gift from Benjamin Glick (Addgene plasmid # 105266 ; http://n2t.net/addgene:105266 ; RRID:Addgene_105266)
