[The description below was written by a language model from this plasmid's Addgene catalogue record and pLannotate feature annotations shown in this document.]
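Description:
YIplac211-MUP1-iYFP is a yeast integrating plasmid built on the YIplac211 backbone and designed to replace the chromosomal MUP1 gene of Saccharomyces cerevisiae with a version tagged with a yellow fluorescent protein. It carries no annotated yeast replication origin or centromere, so it can persist in yeast only by recombining into the genome. In E. coli it is propagated through a high-copy ColE1/pUC-type origin and selected with ampicillin via the β-lactamase gene. Remnants of the pUC lineage are also annotated, including the lac promoter and operator, a lacZα fragment, and pieces of the multiple cloning site, bom and rop. They have no role in the yeast application.

The insert, cloned between SbfI and SacI sites, is only a portion of MUP1, which encodes the high-affinity methionine permease. The annotated fragment is followed a short distance downstream by a YFP-type coding sequence derived from Aequorea victoria GFP (matched by the annotation tool to the "10B" variant), corresponding to the C-terminal iYFP tag. About 500 bp after the fluorescent protein is unannotated; the record does not say what it contains. No yeast promoter is annotated upstream of the insert, as expected for a partial gene meant to be expressed only after integration at the native locus.

The URA3 marker, with its own promoter, supports the stated pop-in/pop-out strategy. Integration at MUP1 by homologous recombination is selected by uracil prototrophy. Cells that then lose the plasmid backbone through a second recombination event are selected with 5-fluoroorotic acid, and some of them retain the Mup1-iYFP allele with no marker left behind. The resulting strains express the tagged permease for fluorescence imaging.
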