Features (pLannotate 1.2.2; 15 found; start..end, strand, type, name):
      1..93      +  CDS            lacI (fragment): lac repressor; lacI; The lac repressor binds to the lac operator to inhibit transcription in E. coli. This inhibition can be relieved by adding lactose or isopropyl-β-D-thiogalactopyranoside (IPTG).
    106..127     +  protein_bind   CAP binding site: CAP binding activates transcription in the presence of cAMP. E. coli catabolite activator protein
    142..172     +  promoter       lac promoter: promoter for the E. coli lac operon
    180..196     +  protein_bind   lac operator: The lac repressor binds to the lac operator to inhibit transcription in E. coli. This inhibition can be relieved by adding lactose or isopropyl-β-D-thiogalactopyranoside (IPTG). lac repressor encoded by lacI
    233..251     -  misc_feature   MCS (fragment): pUC18/19 multiple cloning site
    250..867     +  CDS            MUP1 (fragment): MUP1_YEAST - Experimental evidence at protein level: Swiss-Prot protein existence level 1. High affinity permease for methionine. From Saccharomyces cerevisiae (strain ATCC 204508 / S288c) (Baker's yeast).
    913..1608    +  CDS            10B: 10B is a fluorescent protein published in 1996, derived from Aequorea victoria.
   2140..2297    +  CDS            lacZα (fragment): LacZα fragment of β-galactosidase; lacZ fragment
   2303..2402    -  misc_feature   bom (fragment): basis of mobility region from pBR322
   2504..2539    -  CDS            rop (fragment): Rop protein, which maintains plasmids at low copy number; rop
   2628..3431    -  CDS            URA3: orotidine-5'-phosphate decarboxylase, required for uracil biosynthesis; S. cerevisiae URA3; yeast auxotrophic marker, counterselectable with 5-fluoroorotic acid (5-FOA)
   3432..3647    -  promoter       URA3 promoter: S. cerevisiae URA3
   3740..3844    +  promoter       AmpR promoter: bla
   3845..4705    +  CDS            AmpR: β-lactamase; bla; confers resistance to ampicillin, carbenicillin, and related antibiotics
   4876..5464    +  rep_origin     ori: high-copy-number ColE1/pMB1/pBR322/pUC origin of replication
>Addgene plasmid #105266 | YIplac211-MUP1-iYFP | addgene full sequence | sequence record 202559 | Addgene NGS Result
GCGCCCAATACGCAAACCGCCTCTCCCCGCGCGTTGGCCGATTCATTAATGCAGCTGGCACGACAGGTTT
CCCGACTGGAAAGCGGGCAGTGAGCGCAACGCAATTAATGTGAGTTAGCTCACTCATTAGGCACCCCAGG
CTTTACACTTTATGCTTCCGGCTCGTATGTTGTGTGGAATTGTGAGCGGATAACAATTTCACACAGGAAA
CAGCTATGACCATGATTACGCCAAGCTTGCATGCCTGCAGGACGTGAAGGTGTGTTGCCCTTTTCTAATT
TCTTTGCCTCTTCTAAGCCATTCAACTCCCCAATGGTTGGTTTGTTTCAACATTTTATTGTTTGTACAGT
AACCATTTTAGCCCCACCTCCAGGTGATGCATATTTGCTAGTCCAAAATTTAATTTCCTACCCAATGAAT
ATTATTAATTTTGCCATTAGCGCGGGTTTGCTTTGGATATACTGGCAACGTAGACAAGGTAAAATTGAAT
GGAACCCACCAATTAAGGCCGGTGTTTTTGTTACGGGATTTTTCACATTATCCAATTTATACCTGATTAT
TGCTCCTTACGTTCCACCTTCAAATGGCGAGTCGGTGTATTCAAGCATGCCATACTGGATCCACTGTGTA
ATTGCTTGGGGTATTTTCTTCTTTGGTGGTGTTTACTACGTTGTTTGGGCCCAATTATTGCCAAGATGGG
GCCACTACAAATTGGTTTCCAAGGATGTGCTTGGTGAAGATGGGTTCTGGAGAGTCAAAATTGCCAAAGT
TTATGATGACACTATTGGCGATGTCGATACACAAGAAGACGGCGTTATTGAAACGAATATAATCGAACAT
TACAAAAGTGAACAAGAAAAATCGCTGAAAGATCCAGGAAGTTCGGGGTCCAGCGGTTCTTCAGGCAGTT
CCATGGATAGCACTGAGAGCCTTTTCACTGGAGTTGTCCCAATTCTTGTTGAATTAGATGGTGATGTTAA
TGGGCACAAATTTTCTGTCAGTGGAGAGGGTGAAGGTGATGCAACATACGGAAAACTTACCCTTAAATTT
ATTTGCACTACTGGAAAACTACCTGTTCCTTGGCCAACACTTGTCACTACTTTAGGTTATGGTTTGCAGT
GCTTTGCAAGATACCCGGATCATATGAAACAGCATGACTTTTTCAAGAGTGCCATGCCCGAAGGTTATGT
ACAGGAAAGAACTATATTTTTCAAAGATGACGGGAACTACAAGACACGTGCTGAAGTCAAGTTTGAAGGT
GATACCCTTGTTAATAGAATCGAGTTAAAAGGTATTGATTTTAAAGAAGATGGAAACATTCTTGGGCACA
AATTGGAATACAACTATAACTCACACAATGTATACATCATGGCAGACAAACAAAAGAATGGAATCAAAGC
TAACTTCAAAATTAGACACAACATTGAAGATGGAAGCGTTCAACTAGCAGACCATTATCAACAAAATACT
CCAATTGGCGATGGCCCTGTCCTTTTACCAGACAACCATTACCTGTCCTATCAATCTGCCCTTTCGAAAG
ATCCCAACGAAAAGAGAGACCACATGGTCCTTAAAGAGTTTGTAACAGCTGCTGGGATTACACATGGCAG
CTCCGGCTCCAGCGGGTAAAGCGGCCGCCCAAAAAGGTACTTACCATCTCATCTCGATTCTTATAATCAC
GTATGAACATTCTTATAATTGCATTTTCTTTATACAAAATATATAGGTACCAAACCTCATTATAATTTCT
GCCATTTAATAGTTTAAGATGCTATTCCGTTTCGTATTTTTTCAATTTTTATACCTACTATTGCGCGAAA
TCAAAATAGCATACTAAGAAAAAGCAATATCATGAATTGCTGATGAGATAGATTCAAATTGGAATTAACT
AAATCTATCAGCAACGCTATAAACACAGATAAGCGCTCTATAAAATCGTTTGTCTAACGTTTTATATAGT
TCTTTATTGCTCCCTTACCCTCTTTCCGTCAATAGTGATTGTTGTCTCGGGAAAGCTTTTTTTTTTATTA
ATCAAAGGCCCAATTGAGTTACAACTGAAATTAAGCTGAGTTGGCGGAACAGTGTGGTATTAGCGAAGGG
AAAATCTGTGAAGTGCCCTAGCTACAAAACAGAGCTCGAATTCACTGGCCGTCGTTTTACAACGTCGTGA
CTGGGAAAACCCTGGCGTTACCCAACTTAATCGCCTTGCAGCACATCCCCCTTTCGCCAGCTGGCGTAAT
AGCGAAGAGGCCCGCACCGATCGCCCTTCCCAACAGTTGCGCAGCCTGAATGGCGAATGGCGCCTGATGC
GGTATTTTCTCCTTACGCATCTGTGCGGTATTTCACACCGCATATGGTGCACTCTCAGTACAATCTGCTC
TGATGCCGCATAGTTAAGCCAGCCCCGACACCCGCCAACACCCGCTGACGCGCCCTGACGGGCTTGTCTG
CTCCCGGCATCCGCTTACAGACAAGCTGTGACCGTCTCCGGGAGCTGCATGTGTCAGAGGTTTTCACCGT
CATCACCGAAACGCGCGAGACGAAAGGGCGGGTAATAACTGATATAATTAAATTGAAGCTCTAATTTGTG
AGTTTAGTATACATGCATTTACTTATAATACAGTTTTTTAGTTTTGCTGGCCGCATCTTCTCAAATATGC
TTCCCAGCCTGCTTTTCTGTAACGTTCACCCTCTACCTTAGCATCCCTTCCCTTTGCAAATAGTCCTCTT
CCAACAATAATAATGTCAGATCCTGTAGAGACCACATCATCCACGGTTCTATACTGTTGACCCAATGCGT
CTCCCTTGTCATCTAAACCCACACCGGGTGTCATAATCAACCAATCGTAACCTTCATCTCTTCCACCCAT
GTCTCTTTGAGCAATAAAGCCGATAACAAAATCTTTGTCGCTCTTCGCAATGTCAACAGTACCCTTAGTA
TATTCTCCAGTAGATAGGGAGCCCTTGCATGACAATTCTGCTAACATCAAAAGGCCTCTAGGTTCCTTTG
TTACTTCTTCTGCCGCCTGCTTCAAACCGCTAACAATACCTGGGCCCACCACACCGTGTGCATTCGTAAT
GTCTGCCCATTCTGCTATTCTGTATACACCCGCAGAGTACTGCAATTTGACTGTATTACCAATGTCAGCA
AATTTTCTGTCTTCGAAGAGTAAAAAATTGTACTTGGCGGATAATGCCTTTAGCGGCTTAACTGTGCCCT
CCATGGAAAAATCAGTCAAGATATCCACATGTGTTTTTAGTAAACAAATTTTGGGACCTAATGCTTCAAC
TAACTCCAGTAATTCCTTGGTGGTACGAACATCCAATGAAGCACACAAGTTTGTTTGCTTTTCGTGCATG
ATATTAAATAGCTTGGCAGCAACAGGACTAGGATGAGTAGCAGCACGTTCCTTATATGTAGCTTTCGACA
TGATTTATCTTCGTTTCCTGCATGTTTTTGTTCTGTGCAGTTGGGTTAAGAATACTGGGCAATTTCATGT
TTCTTCAACACTACATATGCGTATATATACCAATCTAAGTCTGTGCTCCTTCCTTCGTTCTTCCTTCTGT
TCGGAGATTACCGAATCAAAAAAATTTCAAGGAAACCGAAATCAAAAAAAAGAATAAAAAAAAAATGATG
AATTGAAAAGCTGGCCTCGTGATACGCCTATTTTTATAGGTTAATGTCATGATAATAATGGTTTCTTAGA
CGTCAGGTGGCACTTTTCGGGGAAATGTGCGCGGAACCCCTATTTGTTTATTTTTCTAAATACATTCAAA
TATGTATCCGCTCATGAGACAATAACCCTGATAAATGCTTCAATAATATTGAAAAAGGAAGAGTATGAGT
ATTCAACATTTCCGTGTCGCCCTTATTCCCTTTTTTGCGGCATTTTGCCTTCCTGTTTTTGCTCACCCAG
AAACGCTGGTGAAAGTAAAAGATGCTGAAGATCAGTTGGGTGCACGAGTGGGTTACATCGAACTGGATCT
CAACAGCGGTAAGATCCTTGAGAGTTTTCGCCCCGAAGAACGTTTTCCAATGATGAGCACTTTTAAAGTT
CTGCTATGTGGCGCGGTATTATCCCGTATTGACGCCGGGCAAGAGCAACTCGGTCGCCGCATACACTATT
CTCAGAATGACTTGGTTGAGTACTCACCAGTCACAGAAAAGCATCTTACGGATGGCATGACAGTAAGAGA
ATTATGCAGTGCTGCCATAACCATGAGTGATAACACTGCGGCCAACTTACTTCTGACAACGATCGGAGGA
CCGAAGGAGCTAACCGCTTTTTTGCACAACATGGGGGATCATGTAACTCGCCTTGATCGTTGGGAACCGG
AGCTGAATGAAGCCATACCAAACGACGAGCGTGACACCACGATGCCTGTAGCAATGGCAACAACGTTGCG
CAAACTATTAACTGGCGAACTACTTACTCTAGCTTCCCGGCAACAATTAATAGACTGGATGGAGGCGGAT
AAAGTTGCAGGACCACTTCTGCGCTCGGCCCTTCCGGCTGGCTGGTTTATTGCTGATAAATCTGGAGCCG
GTGAGCGTGGGTCTCGCGGTATCATTGCAGCACTGGGGCCAGATGGTAAGCCCTCCCGTATCGTAGTTAT
CTACACGACGGGGAGTCAGGCAACTATGGATGAACGAAATAGACAGATCGCTGAGATAGGTGCCTCACTG
ATTAAGCATTGGTAACTGTCAGACCAAGTTTACTCATATATACTTTAGATTGATTTAAAACTTCATTTTT
AATTTAAAAGGATCTAGGTGAAGATCCTTTTTGATAATCTCATGACCAAAATCCCTTAACGTGAGTTTTC
GTTCCACTGAGCGTCAGACCCCGTAGAAAAGATCAAAGGATCTTCTTGAGATCCTTTTTTTCTGCGCGTA
ATCTGCTGCTTGCAAACAAAAAAACCACCGCTACCAGCGGTGGTTTGTTTGCCGGATCAAGAGCTACCAA
CTCTTTTTCCGAAGGTAACTGGCTTCAGCAGAGCGCAGATACCAAATACTGTTCTTCTAGTGTAGCCGTA
GTTAGGCCACCACTTCAAGAACTCTGTAGCACCGCCTACATACCTCGCTCTGCTAATCCTGTTACCAGTG
GCTGCTGCCAGTGGCGATAAGTCGTGTCTTACCGGGTTGGACTCAAGACGATAGTTACCGGATAAGGCGC
AGCGGTCGGGCTGAACGGGGGGTTCGTGCACACAGCCCAGCTTGGAGCGAACGACCTACACCGAACTGAG
ATACCTACAGCGTGAGCTATGAGAAAGCGCCACGCTTCCCGAAGGGAGAAAGGCGGACAGGTATCCGGTA
AGCGGCAGGGTCGGAACAGGAGAGCGCACGAGGGAGCTTCCAGGGGGAAACGCCTGGTATCTTTATAGTC
CTGTCGGGTTTCGCCACCTCTGACTTGAGCGTCGATTTTTGTGATGCTCGTCAGGGGGGCGGAGCCTATG
GAAAAACGCCAGCAACGCGGCCTTTTTACGGTTCCTGGCCTTTTGCTGGCCTTTTGCTCACATGTTCTTT
CCTGCGTTATCCCCTGATTCTGTGGATAACCGTATTACCGCCTTTGAGTGAGCTGATACCGCTCGCCGCA
GCCGAACGACCGAGCGCAGCGAGTCAGTGAGCGAGGAAGCGGAAGA
